>Addgene plasmid #46500 | pGEX Slap-SH2 | depositor full sequence | sequence record 65720 | Full Sequence
ACGTTATCGACTGCACGGTGCACCAATGCTTCTGGCGTCAGGCAGCCATCGGAAGCTGTGGTATGGCTGT
GCAGGTCGTAAATCACTGCATAATTCGTGTCGCTCAAGGCGCACTCCCGTTCTGGATAATGTTTTTTGCG
CCGACATCATAACGGTTCTGGCAAATATTCTGAAATGAGCTGTTGACAATTAATCATCGGCTCGTATAAT
GTGTGGAATTGTGAGCGGATAACAATTTCACACAGGAAACAGTATTCATGTCCCCTATACTAGGTTATTG
GAAAATTAAGGGCCTTGTGCAACCCACTCGACTTCTTTTGGAATATCTTGAAGAAAAATATGAAGAGCAT
TTGTATGAGCGCGATGAAGGTGATAAATGGCGAAACAAAAAGTTTGAATTGGGTTTGGAGTTTCCCAATC
TTCCTTATTATATTGATGGTGATGTTAAATTAACACAGTCTATGGCCATCATACGTTATATAGCTGACAA
GCACAACATGTTGGGTGGTTGTCCAAAAGAGCGTGCAGAGATTTCAATGCTTGAAGGAGCGGTTTTGGAT
ATTAGATACGGTGTTTCGAGAATTGCATATAGTAAAGACTTTGAAACTCTCAAAGTTGATTTTCTTAGCA
AGCTACCTGAAATGCTGAAAATGTTCGAAGATCGTTTATGTCATAAAACATATTTAAATGGTGATCATGT
AACCCATCCTGACTTCATGTTGTATGACGCTCTTGATGTTGTTTTATACATGGACCCAATGTGCCTGGAT
GCGTTCCCAAAATTAGTTTGTTTTAAAAAACGTATTGAAGCTATCCCACAAATTGATAAGTACTTGAAAT
CCAGCAAGTATATAGCATGGCCTTTGCAGGGCTGGCAAGCCACGTTTGGTGGTGGCGACCATCCTCCAAA
ATCGGATCTGGAAGTTCTGTTCCAGGGGCCCCTGGGATCCGGGCGCGCCATGGCTATTTCTCTTAGCACT
GGTCGAGAGAGTTACATCCCTGGAATATGTGTGGCCAGAGTTTACCATGGCTGGCTGTTTGAGGGCCTGG
GCAGAGACAAGGCCGAGGAGCTGCTGCAGCTGCCAGACACAAAGGTCGGCTCCTTTATGATCAGAGAGAG
TGAGACCAAGAAAGGGTTTTACTCACTGTCGGTGAGACACAGGCAGGTAAAGCATTACCGCATTTTCCGT
CTGCCCAACAACTGGTACTACATTTCCCCGAGGCTCACCTTCCAGTGCCTGGAGGACCTGGTGAACCACT
ATTCTGAGGTGGCTGATGGCCTGTGCTGTGTGCTCACCACGCCCTGCCTGACACAAAGCACGGCTGCCCC
AGCAGTGAGGGCCTCCAGCTCACCTGTCACCTTGCGTCAGAAGACTGTGGACTGGAGGAGAGTGTCCAGA
CTGCAGGAGGACCCCGAGGGAACAGAGAACCCGCTTGGGGTAGACTAGTTAATTAACGAATTCCCGGGTC
GACTCGAGCGGCCGCATCGTGACTGACTGACGATCTGCCTCGCGCGTTTCGGTGATGACGGTGAAAACCT
CTGACACATGCAGCTCCCGGAGACGGTCACAGCTTGTCTGTAAGCGGATGCCGGGAGCAGACAAGCCCGT
CAGGGCGCGTCAGCGGGTGTTGGCGGGTGTCGGGGCGCAGCCATGACCCAGTCACGTAGCGATAGCGGAG
TGTATAATTCTTGAAGACGAAAGGGCCTCGTGATACGCCTATTTTTATAGGTTAATGTCATGATAATAAT
GGTTTCTTAGACGTCAGGTGGCACTTTTCGGGGAAATGTGCGCGGAACCCCTATTTGTTTATTTTTCTAA
ATACATTCAAATATGTATCCGCTCATGAGACAATAACCCTGATAAATGCTTCAATAATATTGAAAAAGGA
AGAGTATGAGTATTCAACATTTCCGTGTCGCCCTTATTCCCTTTTTTGCGGCATTTTGCCTTCCTGTTTT
TGCTCACCCAGAAACGCTGGTGAAAGTAAAAGATGCTGAAGATCAGTTGGGTGCACGAGTGGGTTACATC
GAACTGGATCTCAACAGCGGTAAGATCCTTGAGAGTTTTCGCCCCGAAGAACGTTTTCCAATGATGAGCA
CTTTTAAAGTTCTGCTATGTGGCGCGGTATTATCCCGTGTTGACGCCGGGCAAGAGCAACTCGGTCGCCG
CATACACTATTCTCAGAATGACTTGGTTGAGTACTCACCAGTCACAGAAAAGCATCTTACGGATGGCATG
ACAGTAAGAGAATTATGCAGTGCTGCCATAACCATGAGTGATAACACTGCGGCCAACTTACTTCTGACAA
CGATCGGAGGACCGAAGGAGCTAACCGCTTTTTTGCACAACATGGGGGATCATGTAACTCGCCTTGATCG
TTGGGAACCGGAGCTGAATGAAGCCATACCAAACGACGAGCGTGACACCACGATGCCTGCAGCAATGGCA
ACAACGTTGCGCAAACTATTAACTGGCGAACTACTTACTCTAGCTTCCCGGCAACAATTAATAGACTGGA
TGGAGGCGGATAAAGTTGCAGGACCACTTCTGCGCTCGGCCCTTCCGGCTGGCTGGTTTATTGCTGATAA
ATCTGGAGCCGGTGAGCGTGGGTCTCGCGGTATCATTGCAGCACTGGGGCCAGATGGTAAGCCCTCCCGT
ATCGTAGTTATCTACACGACGGGGAGTCAGGCAACTATGGATGAACGAAATAGACAGATCGCTGAGATAG
GTGCCTCACTGATTAAGCATTGGTAACTGTCAGACCAAGTTTACTCATATATACTTTAGATTGATTTAAA
ACTTCATTTTTAATTTAAAAGGATCTAGGTGAAGATCCTTTTTGATAATCTCATGACCAAAATCCCTTAA
CGTGAGTTTTCGTTCCACTGAGCGTCAGACCCCGTAGAAAAGATCAAAGGATCTTCTTGAGATCCTTTTT
TTCTGCGCGTAATCTGCTGCTTGCAAACAAAAAAACCACCGCTACCAGCGGTGGTTTGTTTGCCGGATCA
AGAGCTACCAACTCTTTTTCCGAAGGTAACTGGCTTCAGCAGAGCGCAGATACCAAATACTGTCCTTCTA
GTGTAGCCGTAGTTAGGCCACCACTTCAAGAACTCTGTAGCACCGCCTACATACCTCGCTCTGCTAATCC
TGTTACCAGTGGCTGCTGCCAGTGGCGATAAGTCGTGTCTTACCGGGTTGGACTCAAGACGATAGTTACC
GGATAAGGCGCAGCGGTCGGGCTGAACGGGGGGTTCGTGCACACAGCCCAGCTTGGAGCGAACGACCTAC
ACCGAACTGAGATACCTACAGCGTGAGCTATGAGAAAGCGCCACGCTTCCCGAAGGGAGAAAGGCGGACA
GGTATCCGGTAAGCGGCAGGGTCGGAACAGGAGAGCGCACGAGGGAGCTTCCAGGGGGAAACGCCTGGTA
TCTTTATAGTCCTGTCGGGTTTCGCCACCTCTGACTTGAGCGTCGATTTTTGTGATGCTCGTCAGGGGGG
CGGAGCCTATGGAAAAACGCCAGCAACGCGGCCTTTTTACGGTTCCTGGCCTTTTGCTGGCCTTTTGCTC
ACATGTTCTTTCCTGCGTTATCCCCTGATTCTGTGGATAACCGTATTACCGCCTTTGAGTGAGCTGATAC
CGCTCGCCGCAGCCGAACGACCGAGCGCAGCGAGTCAGTGAGCGAGGAAGCGGAAGAGCGCCTGATGCGG
TATTTTCTCCTTACGCATCTGTGCGGTATTTCACACCGCATAAATTCCGACACCATCGAATGGTGCAAAA
CCTTTCGCGGTATGGCATGATAGCGCCCGGAAGAGAGTCAATTCAGGGTGGTGAATGTGAAACCAGTAAC
GTTATACGATGTCGCAGAGTATGCCGGTGTCTCTTATCAGACCGTTTCCCGCGTGGTGAACCAGGCCAGC
CACGTTTCTGCGAAAACGCGGGAAAAAGTGGAAGCGGCGATGGCGGAGCTGAATTACATTCCCAACCGCG
TGGCACAACAACTGGCGGGCAAACAGTCGTTGCTGATTGGCGTTGCCACCTCCAGTCTGGCCCTGCACGC
GCCGTCGCAAATTGTCGCGGCGATTAAATCTCGCGCCGATCAACTGGGTGCCAGCGTGGTGGTGTCGATG
GTAGAACGAAGCGGCGTCGAAGCCTGTAAAGCGGCGGTGCACAATCTTCTCGCGCAACGCGTCAGTGGGC
TGATCATTAACTATCCGCTGGATGACCAGGATGCCATTGCTGTGGAAGCTGCCTGCACTAATGTTCCGGC
GTTATTTCTTGATGTCTCTGACCAGACACCCATCAACAGTATTATTTTCTCCCATGAAGACGGTACGCGA
CTGGGCGTGGAGCATCTGGTCGCATTGGGTCACCAGCAAATCGCGCTGTTAGCGGGCCCATTAAGTTCTG
TCTCGGCGCGTCTGCGTCTGGCTGGCTGGCATAAATATCTCACTCGCAATCAAATTCAGCCGATAGCGGA
ACGGGAAGGCGACTGGAGTGCCATGTCCGGTTTTCAACAAACCATGCAAATGCTGAATGAGGGCATCGTT
CCCACTGCGATGCTGGTTGCCAACGATCAGATGGCGCTGGGCGCAATGCGCGCCATTACCGAGTCCGGGC
TGCGCGTTGGTGCGGATATCTCGGTAGTGGGATACGACGATACCGAAGACAGCTCATGTTATATCCCGCC
GTCAACCACCATCAAACAGGATTTTCGCCTGCTGGGGCAAACCAGCGTGGACCGCTTGCTGCAACTCTCT
CAGGGCCAGGCGGTGAAGGGCAATCAGCTGTTGCCCGTCTCACTGGTGAAAAGAAAAACCACCCTGGCGC
CCAATACGCAAACCGCCTCTCCCCGCGCGTTGGCCGATTCATTAATGCAGCTGGCACGACAGGTTTCCCG
ACTGGAAAGCGGGCAGTGAGCGCAACGCAATTAATGTGAGTTAGCTCACTCATTAGGCACCCCAGGCTTT
ACACTTTATGCTTCCGGCTCGTATGTTGTGTGGAATTGTGAGCGGATAACAATTTCACACAGGAAACAGC
TATGACCATGATTACGGATTCACTGGCCGTCGTTTTACAACGTCGTGACTGGGAAAACCCTGGCGTTACC
CAACTTAATCGCCTTGCAGCACATCCCCCTTTCGCCAGCTGGCGTAATAGCGAAGAGGCCCGCACCGATC
GCCCTTCCCAACAGTTGCGCAGCCTGAATGGCGAATGGCGCTTTGCCTGGTTTCCGGCACCAGAAGCGGT
GCCGGAAAGCTGGCTGGAGTGCGATCTTCCTGAGGCCGATACTGTCGTCGTCCCCTCAAACTGGCAGATG
CACGGTTACGATGCGCCCATCTACACCAACGTAACCTATCCCATTACGGTCAATCCGCCGTTTGTTCCCA
CGGAGAATCCGACGGGTTGTTACTCGCTCACATTTAATGTTGATGAAAGCTGGCTACAGGAAGGCCAGAC
GCGAATTATTTTTGATGGCGTTGGAATT
Features (pLannotate 1.2.2; 17 found; start..end, strand, type, name):
      6..107     -  CDS            yciV (fragment): RNAAM_ECOLI - Also known as trpH From Escherichia coli (strain K12).
    183..211     +  promoter       tac promoter: strong E. coli promoter; hybrid between the trp and lac UV5 promoters
    219..235     +  protein_bind   lac operator: The lac repressor binds to the lac operator to inhibit transcription in E. coli. This inhibition can be relieved by adding lactose or isopropyl-β-D-thiogalactopyranoside (IPTG). lac repressor encoded by lacI
    258..911     +  CDS            GST26_SCHJA: Experimental evidence at protein level: Swiss-Prot protein existence level 1. GST isoenzymes appear to play a central role in the parasite detoxification system. Other functions are also suspected including a role in increasing the solubility of haematin in the parasite gut. From Schistosoma japonicum (Blood fluke).
    963..1445    +  CDS            SLA (fragment): SLAP1_HUMAN - Also known as SLAP, SLAP1. Experimental evidence at protein level: Swiss-Prot protein existence level 1. Adapter protein, which negatively regulates T-cell receptor (TCR) signaling. Inhibits T-cell antigen-receptor induced activation of nuclear factor of activated T-cells. Involved in the negative regulation of positive selection and mitosis of T-cells. May act by linking signaling proteins such as ZAP70 with CBL, leading to a CBL dependent degradation of signaling proteins. From Homo sapiens (Human).
   1505..1544    +  CDS            rop (fragment): Rop protein, which maintains plasmids at low copy number; rop
   1646..1686    +  misc_feature   bom (fragment): basis of mobility region from pBR322
   1791..1895    +  promoter       AmpR promoter: bla
   1896..2756    +  CDS            AmpR: β-lactamase; bla; confers resistance to ampicillin, carbenicillin, and related antibiotics
   2927..3515    +  rep_origin     ori: high-copy-number ColE1/pMB1/pBR322/pUC origin of replication
   3701..3752    -  misc_feature   bom (fragment): basis of mobility region from pBR322
   3759..3836    +  promoter       lacIq promoter: lacI (mutant); In the lacIq allele, a single base change in the promoter boosts expression of the lacI gene about 10-fold.
   3837..4919    +  CDS            lacI: lac repressor; lacI; The lac repressor binds to the lac operator to inhibit transcription in E. coli. This inhibition can be relieved by adding lactose or isopropyl-β-D-thiogalactopyranoside (IPTG).
   4932..4953    +  protein_bind   CAP binding site: CAP binding activates transcription in the presence of cAMP. E. coli catabolite activator protein
   4968..4998    +  promoter       lac promoter: promoter for the E. coli lac operon
   5006..5022    +  protein_bind   lac operator: The lac repressor binds to the lac operator to inhibit transcription in E. coli. This inhibition can be relieved by adding lactose or isopropyl-β-D-thiogalactopyranoside (IPTG). lac repressor encoded by lacI
   5042..5215    +  CDS            lacZα: LacZα fragment of β-galactosidase; lacZ fragment
