[The description below was written by a language model from this plasmid's Addgene catalogue record and pLannotate feature annotations shown in this document.]
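Description:
pGEX Slap-SH2 is a bacterial expression plasmid built on the pGEX6P1 backbone for producing the SH2 domain region of human SLA (Src-like adaptor, also called SLAP or SLA1) as a glutathione S-transferase fusion in E. coli. The full sequence record is 5,488 nt. The plasmid replicates from a ColE1/pMB1-type origin and is selected with ampicillin through the bla (β-lactamase) gene under its own promoter. The catalogue lists it as low copy, although the annotation software labels the origin generically as the high-copy family. Only short rop and bom fragments from pBR322 are annotated.

The insert, cloned between BamHI and EcoRI sites that remain intact, is listed as 519 bp and encodes amino acids 61-221 of SLA, an adaptor protein that negatively regulates T-cell receptor signalling. It sits in frame downstream of the Schistosoma japonicum GST coding sequence. According to the catalogue, a PreScission protease recognition site from the backbone lies between the two, so the GST moiety can be cleaved off after glutathione-affinity purification. This site is not separately annotated in the feature table. Transcription is driven by the hybrid trp/lac tac promoter with an adjacent lac operator. The plasmid also carries lacI under the lacIq promoter, supplying abundant repressor so that expression stays off until induced with IPTG. A residual lac promoter/operator and lacZα fragment lie downstream of lacI. The depositor notes that the fusion protein is about 43.3 kDa. The associated publication concerns high-throughput phosphotyrosine profiling with SH2 domains, which suggests that the purified GST-SH2 protein serves as a binding probe for tyrosine-phosphorylated proteins.
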