Addgene plasmid #46500: pGEX Slap-SH2
Depositing lab: Bruce Mayer. Depositing organization: University of Connecticut Health Center. Publication: High-throughput phosphotyrosine profiling using SH2 domains. Machida K, Thompson CM, Dierck K, Jablonowski K, Karkkainen S, Liu B, Zhang H, Nash PD, Newman DK, Nollau P, Pawson T, Renkema GH, Saksela K, Schiller MR, Shin DG, Mayer BJ. Mol Cell. 2007 Jun 22;26(6):899-915. 10.1016/j.molcel.2007.05.031 PubMed 17588523.
Backbone
  Vector backbone: pGEX6P1
  Backbone manufacturer: GE Healthcare Biosciences
  Backbone size w/o insert (bp): 4900
  Vector type: Bacterial Expression
Growth in bacteria
  Bacterial resistance: Ampicillin, 100 μg/mL
  Growth temperature: 37°C
  Growth strain: DH5alpha
  Copy number: Low Copy
Gene/Insert
  Gene/Insert name: Slap (alt names: SLA; SLA1; SLAP; SLA)
  Species: H. sapiens (human)
  Insert size (bp): 519
  Mutation: contains amino acids 61-221
  Entrez Gene: SLA (a.k.a. SLA1, SLAP)
  Promoter: Tac
  Tag / fusion protein: GST (N terminal on backbone); PreScission (N terminal on backbone)
  Cloning method: Restriction Enzyme; 5′ cloning site BamHI (not destroyed); 3′ cloning site EcoRI (not destroyed)
  Sequencing primers: 5′ pGEX-5; 3′ pGEX-3
Terms and licenses: Academic/Nonprofit Terms; Industry Terms: Not Available to Industry
Depositor comments: The molecular weight of the GST fusion protein is approximately 43.3 kDa
How to cite: pGEX Slap-SH2 was a gift from Bruce Mayer (Addgene plasmid # 46500 ; http://n2t.net/addgene:46500 ; RRID:Addgene_46500)
