>Addgene plasmid #46500 | pGEX Slap-SH2 | depositor partial sequence | sequence record 65721 | Insert sequence
GGATCCGGGCGCGCCATGGCTATTTCTCTTAGCACTGGTCGAGAGAGTTACATCCCTGGAATATGTGTGG
CCAGAGTTTACCATGGCTGGCTGTTTGAGGGCCTGGGCAGAGACAAGGCCGAGGAGCTGCTGCAGCTGCC
AGACACAAAGGTCGGCTCCTTTATGATCAGAGAGAGTGAGACCAAGAAAGGGTTTTACTCACTGTCGGTG
AGACACAGGCAGGTAAAGCATTACCGCATTTTCCGTCTGCCCAACAACTGGTACTACATTTCCCCGAGGC
TCACCTTCCAGTGCCTGGAGGACCTGGTGAACCACTATTCTGAGGTGGCTGATGGCCTGTGCTGTGTGCT
CACCACGCCCTGCCTGACACAAAGCACGGCTGCCCCAGCAGTGAGGGCCTCCAGCTCACCTGTCACCTTG
CGTCAGAAGACTGTGGACTGGAGGAGAGTGTCCAGACTGCAGGAGGACCCCGAGGGAACAGAGAACCCGC
TTGGGGTAGACTAGTTAATTAACGAATTC
