>Addgene plasmid #46500 | pGEX Slap-SH2 | addgene partial sequence | sequence record 66774 | pGEX5
GGATCTGGNAGTTCTGTTCCAGGGGCCCCTGGGATCCGGGCGCGCCATGGCTATTTCTCTTAGCACTGGT
CGAGAGAGTTACATCCCTGGAATATGTGTGGCCAGAGTTTACCATGGCTGGCTGTTTGAGGGCCTGGGCA
GAGACAAGGCCGAGGAGCTGCTGCAGCTGCCAGACACAAAGGTCGGCTCCTTTATGATCAGAGAGAGTGA
GACCAAGAAAGGGTTTTACTCACTGTCGGTGAGACACAGGCAGGTAAAGCATTACCGCATTTTCCGTCTG
CCCAACAACTGGTACTACATTTCCCCGAGGCTCACCTTCCAGTGCCTGGAGGACCTGGTGAACCACTATT
CTGAGGTGGCTGATGGCCTGTGCTGTGTGCTCACCACGCCCTGCCTGACACAAAGCACGGCTGCCCCAGC
AGTGAGGGCCTCCAGCTCACCTGTCACCTTGCGTCAGAAGACTGTGGACTGGAGGAGAGTGTCCAGACTG
CAGGAGGACCCCGAGGGAACAGAGAACCCGCTTGGGGTAGACTAGTTAATTAACGAATTCCCGGGTCGAC
TCGAGCGGCCGCATCGTGACTGACTGACGATCTGCCTCGCGCGTTTCGGTGATGACGGTGAAAACCTCTG
ACACATGCAGCTCCCGGAGACGGTCACAGCTTGTCTGTAAGCGGATGCCGGGAGCAGACAAGCCCGTCAG
GGCGCGTCAGCGGGTGTTGGCGGGTGTCGGGGCGCAGCCATGACCCAGTCACGTAGCGATAGCGGAGTGT
ATAATTCTTGAAGACGAAAGGGCCTCGTGATACGCCTATTTTTATAGGTTAATGTCATGATAATAATGGT
TTCTTAGACGTC
